>Addgene plasmid #31252 | pcDNA3.1MycHis/HIP1/ΔE | addgene partial sequence | sequence record 36953 | BGH-rev 5'-TAGAAGGCACAGTCGAGG-3'
TAGCGGAACGTTTAACTCATGATGATGATGATGATGGTCGACGGCGCTATTCAGATCCTCTTCTGAGATG
AGTTTTTGTTCTACGTAAGCTTGGTACCATTCTTTTTCGGTTACCACTTCTTGCAGTGTAGGTGGAGATG
CCTCTGTTCCTTCTTCCCAGCCCTCAGCAACACCAGCAAGCTCGTAGTGCTTTTTCCGAAGCTCTCCCAG
TTTTTGACGCTCCTTCTGCAATTCATTTTCTAGCTCTAGCACCCTAACCTGAGAATCCATCTCTTGGCGT
TTGATCTGTGTCAGCGTCATGCTTGAGAAGTCCATGTTGTCTGTCTCTTCGATCTGTGATTTGCCGGAAA
TGGTTGAGGCCACAACGCCGGCAGTGGCCTGGTTCACTCCCCGAGAGGCCTGCTGCAGCTGGGCTAGGTT
GGGGCTGTCCTTATCAGCTTTCACCTTGGATGCAGCCACAAGCTGGGCTGTGCTAGCAGCAATTTCATGA
GAACACACCATTAGCTCCTCAAATTTCCCTCTGCCTTGTACACAGAT
