>Addgene plasmid #31252 | pcDNA3.1MycHis/HIP1/ΔE | addgene partial sequence | sequence record 37560 | T7 5'-TAATACGACTCACTATAGGG-3'
ACGGGCCTCTAGACTCGAGCGGCCACAGTGGAGATGTTTGACTACCTGGAGTGTGAACTCAACCTCTTCC
AAACAGTATTCAACTCCCTGGACATGTCCCGCTCTGTGTCCGTGACGGCAGCAGGGCAGTGCCGCCTCGC
CCCGCTGATCCAGGTCATCTTGGACTGCAGCCACCTTTATGACTACACTGTCAAGCTTCTCTTCAAACTC
CACTCCTGCCTCCCAGCTGACACCCTGCAAGGCCACCGGGACCGCTTCATGGAGCAGTTTACAAAGTTGA
AAGATCTGTTCTACCGCTCCAGCAACCTGCAGTACTTCAAGCGGCTCATTCAGATCCCCCAGCTGCCTGA
GAACCCACCCAACTTCCTGCGAGCCTCAGCCCTGTCAGAACATATCAGCCCTGTGGTGGTGATCCCTGCA
GAGGCCTCATCCCCCGACAGCGAGCCAGTCCTAGAGAAGGATGACCTCATGGACATGGATGCCTCTCAGC
AGAATTTATTTGACAACAAGTTTGATGACATCTTTGGCAGTTCATTCAGCAGTGATCCCTTCAATTTCAA
CAGTCAAAATGGTGTGAACAAGGATGAGAAGGACCACTTAATTGAGCGACTATACAGAGAGATCAGTGGA
TTGAAGGCACAGCTAGAAAACATGAAGACTGAGAGCCAGCGGGTTGTGCTGCAGCTGAAGGGCCACGTCA
GCGAGCTGGAAGCAGATCTGGCCGAGCAGCAGCACCTGCGGCAGCAGGCGGCCGACGACTGTGAATTCCT
GCGGGCAGAACTGGACGAGCTCAGGAGGCAGCGGGAGGACACCGAGAAGGCTCAGCGGAGCCTGTCTGAG
ATAGAAAGGAAAGCTCAAGCCAATGAACAGCGATATAGCAAGCTAAAGGAGAAGTACAGCGAGCTGGTTC
AGAACCACGCTGACCTGCTGCGGAAGAATGCAGA
