[The description below was written by a language model from this plasmid's Addgene catalogue record.]
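Description:
pcDNA3.1MycHis/HIP1/ΔE is a plasmid built on the Invitrogen pcDNA3.1 backbone (about 5.4 kb without insert) carrying a roughly 3.8 kb human cDNA for Huntingtin-interacting protein 1 (HIP1) from which the ENTH domain has been deleted. The catalogue entry lists the vector type as bacterial expression, but pcDNA3.1 is generally known as a mammalian expression backbone. The recorded neomycin marker, which allows G418 selection of transfected cells, fits that use. In bacteria the plasmid is maintained under ampicillin selection; its copy number is recorded as unknown. No feature table is provided, so the promoter is not explicitly stated. The T7 forward and BGH reverse sequencing primers indicate that the insert lies between a T7 promoter site and the bovine growth hormone polyadenylation region. This is the standard pcDNA3.1 arrangement, in which expression is normally driven by a CMV promoter.

The HIP1 coding sequence was inserted by restriction enzyme cloning so that it reads into the backbone-encoded C-terminal myc epitope and polyhistidine tags. These allow the truncated protein to be detected with anti-myc antibodies and captured by metal-affinity methods. The ENTH (epsin N-terminal homology) domain is a phosphoinositide-binding module found in endocytic proteins, so the ΔE mutant lacks this lipid-binding region while retaining the rest of the protein. The associated publication concerns HIP1 overexpression in prostate and colon cancer and its role in cellular survival. This suggests the construct serves as a domain-deletion mutant for testing how the ENTH domain contributes to HIP1 function in cells, although the record does not describe specific experiments.
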