Addgene plasmid #31252: pcDNA3.1MycHis/HIP1/ΔE
Depositing lab: Theodora Ross. Depositing organization: University of Michigan. Publication: Huntingtin-interacting protein 1 is overexpressed in prostate and colon cancer and is critical for cellular survival. Rao DS, Hyun TS, Kumar PD, Mizukami IF, Rubin MA, Lucas PC, Sanda MG, Ross TS. J Clin Invest. 2002 Aug . 110(3):351-60. 10.1172/JCI15529 PubMed 12163454.
Backbone
  Vector backbone: pcDNA3.1
  Backbone manufacturer: Invitrogen
  Backbone size w/o insert (bp): 5440
  Vector type: Bacterial Expression
  Selectable markers: Neomycin (select with G418)
Growth in bacteria
  Bacterial resistance: Ampicillin, 100 μg/mL
  Growth temperature: 37°C
  Growth strain: DH5alpha
  Copy number: Unknown
Gene/Insert
  Gene/Insert name: Huntingtin-interacting protein 1
  Species: H. sapiens (human)
  Insert size (bp): 3826
  Mutation: deleted ENTH domain
  Entrez Gene: HIP1 (a.k.a. HIP-I, ILWEQ, SHON, SHONbeta, SHONgamma)
  Tag / fusion protein: myc (C terminal on backbone); his (C terminal on backbone)
  Cloning method: Restriction Enzyme
  Sequencing primers: 5′ T7; 3′ BGH
Terms and licenses: Academic/Nonprofit Terms; Industry Terms: Not Available to Industry
How to cite: pcDNA3.1MycHis/HIP1/ΔE was a gift from Theodora Ross (Addgene plasmid # 31252 ; http://n2t.net/addgene:31252 ; RRID:Addgene_31252)
